>Addgene plasmid #241246 | pmCh-N1 BLTP3A | addgene full sequence | sequence record 489492 | Addgene NGS Result
TAGTTATTAATAGTAATCAATTACGGGGTCATTAGTTCATAGCCCATATATGGAGTTCCGCGTTACATAA
CTTACGGTAAATGGCCCGCCTGGCTGACCGCCCAACGACCCCCGCCCATTGACGTCAATAATGACGTATG
TTCCCATAGTAACGCCAATAGGGACTTTCCATTGACGTCAATGGGTGGAGTATTTACGGTAAACTGCCCA
CTTGGCAGTACATCAAGTGTATCATATGCCAAGTACGCCCCCTATTGACGTCAATGACGGTAAATGGCCC
GCCTGGCATTATGCCCAGTACATGACCTTATGGGACTTTCCTACTTGGCAGTACATCTACGTATTAGTCA
TCGCTATTACCATGGTGATGCGGTTTTGGCAGTACATCAATGGGCGTGGATAGCGGTTTGACTCACGGGG
ATTTCCAAGTCTCCACCCCATTGACGTCAATGGGAGTTTGTTTTGGCACCAAAATCAACGGGACTTTCCA
AAATGTCGTAACAACTCCGCCCCATTGACGCAAATGGGCGGTAGGCGTGTACGGTGGGAGGTCTATATAA
GCAGAGCTGGTTTAGTGAACCGTCAGATCCGCTAGCGCTACCGGACTCAGATCTCGAGACCGGTCGCCAC
CATGGCGGGTATCATCAAAAAACAAATCCTGAAACACCTGAGCCGCTTTACCAAGAACCTGAGCCCAGAC
AAAATCAACCTGAGCACCCTGAAAGGCGAGGGTCAGCTGACCAACCTGGAGCTGGACGAGGAAGTGCTGC
AGAACGTGCTGGAGCTGCCGACCTGGCTGGCCATTACCCGCGTGTACTGCAACCGTGCGAGCATCCGCAT
TCAGTGGACCAAGCTGAAAACCCACCCGATCTGCCTGTGCCTGGATAAGGTGGAGGTGGAAATGAAAACC
TGCGAAGACCCGCGTCCGCCAAACGGTCAGAGCCCAATTGCGCTGGCTAGCGGTCAGAGCGAGTACGGTT
TTGCCGAAAAGGTGGTGGAGGGCATGTTCATCATTGTGAACAGCATCACCATTAAGATCCACAGCAAAGC
TTTCCACGCCAGCTTTGAACTGTGGCAGCTGCAGGGCTATAGCGTGAACCCGAACTGGCAGCAGAGCGAT
CTGCGTCTGACCCGTATCACCGACCCGTGCCGTGGTGAAGTGCTGACCTTTAAGGAGATTACCTGGCAGA
CCCTGCGTATCGAGGCCGACGCGACCGATAACGGCGACCAGGACCCGGTTACCACCCCACTGCGCCTGAT
TACCAACCAGGGTCGTATTCAGATCGCCCTGAAGCGTCGCACCAAAGATTGCAACGTGATCAGCAGCAAA
CTGATGTTCCTGCTGGACGATCTGCTGTGGGTGCTGACCGACAGCCAGCTGAAGGCCATGATGAAATACG
CGGAAAGCCTGAGCGAGGCTATGGAAAAGAGCGCCCACCAGCGTAAAAGCCTGGCTCCAGAGCCGGTGCA
GATCACCCCACCAGCTCCAAGCGCCCAGCAGAGCTGGGCTCAGGCCTTCGGCGGTAGCCAGGGCAACAGC
AACAGCAGCAGCAGCCGCCTGAGCCAGTACTTCGAAAAGTTTGATGTGAAAGAGAGCAGCTATCACCTGC
TGATTAGCCGTCTGGACCTGCACATCTGCGACGATAGCCAGAGCCGTGAGCCAGGTGTGAGCGCCAACCG
TCTGATGGGCGGTGCGATGCAGCTGACCTTCCGTAAGATGGCTTTTGATTACTATCCGTTCCACTGGGCC
GGCGACAGCTGCAAACACTGGGTGCGCCACTGCGAGGCTATGGAAACCCGTGGCCAGTGGGCCCAGAAGC
TGGTGATGGAATTTCAGAGCAAGATGGAGAAATGGCACGAGGAAACCGGCCTGAAACCACCATGGCACCT
GGGTGTGGATAGCCTGTTCCGTCGTAAGGCTGACAGCCTGAGCAGCCCGCGTAAAAACCCACTGGAGCGC
AGCCCGAGCCAGGGCCGTCAGCCAGCTTTCCAGCCACCAGCTTGGAACCGTCTGCGCAGCAGCTGCATGG
TGGTGCGCGTGGACGATCTGGATATTCACCAGGTGAGCACCGCTGGTCAGCCGAGCAAGAAACCGAGCAC
CCTGCTGAGCTGCAGCCGTAAGCTGCACAACCTGCCGACCCAGGTGAGCGCGATTCACATCGAGTTTACC
GAATACTATTTCCCGGACAACCAGGAACTGCCAGTGCCGTGCCCGAACCTGTACATCCAGCTGAACGGCC
TGACCTTTACCATGGACCCGGTGAGCCTGCTGTGGGGTAACCTGTTTTGCCTGGACCTGTACCGTAGCCT
GGAGCAGTTCAAGGCCATTTATAAACTGGAAGATAGCAGCCAGAAAGACGAGCACCTGGATATCCGCCTG
GACGCTTTTTGGCTGAAGGTGAGCTTCCCGCTGGAGAAACGTGAACGTGCTGAGCTGCACCGTCCACAGG
CCCTGGTGTTCAGCGCGAGCGGTATGATCGCTACCAACACCCGTCACGCTCCACACTGCAGCTGCAGCGA
TCTGCAGAGCCTGTTCCGTGGTTTTGCCGCGGCTGAGTTCTTTCACAGCAACTATGACCACTTTCCGAAG
GTGCCGGGCGGTTTCAGCCTGCTGCACATGCTGTTTCTGCACCACGCCTTCCAGATGGACAGCTGCCTGC
CACAGCCAAACACCCTGCCACCACAGCGTCCGAAGGCGAGCTGGGATCTGTGGAGCGTGCACTTTACCCA
GATTAGCCTGGACTTTGAAGGCACCGAGAACTTCAAAGGTCACACCCTGAACTTCGTGGCGCCGTTTCCG
CTGAGCATCTGGGCTTGCCTGCCACTGCGTTGGCAGCAGGCTCAGGCTCGTAAGCTGCTGCTGGCTAGCG
AGGGCCGCCTGAAACCAAGCGCCAGCTTCGGTAGCCCGGTGCAGAGCGAAGCCCTGGCTCCAGATAGCAT
GAGCCACCCACGTAGCAAGACCGAGCACGACCTGAAAAGCCTGAGCGGCCTGACCGAAGTGATGGAGATC
CTGAAGGAGGGCAGCAGCGGTATGGACAACAAAGGTCCGCTGACCGAGCTGGAGGACGTGGCCGATGTGC
ACATGCTGGTGCACAGCCCAGCTCACGTGCGTGTGCGCCTGGATCACTACCAGTATCTGGCCCTGCTGCG
CCTGAAGGAAGTGCTGCAGCGTCTGCAGGAGCAGCTGACCAAAGACACCGAAAGCATGACCGGCAGCCCG
CTGCAGAACCAGACCGCGTGCATTGGTGTGCTGTTCCCAAGCGCCGAGGTGGCGCTGCTGATGCACCCAG
CTCCAGGTGCTGTGGACGCTGATAGCGCCGGTAGCGATAGCACCAGCCTGGTGGACAGCGAACTGAGCCC
GAGCGAAGACCGCGAGCTGAAGAGCGATGCTAGCAGCGACCAGGGTCCAGCTAGCCCAGAGAAAGTGCTG
GAGGAAAGCAGCATCGAGAACCAGGATGTGAGCCAGGAACGTCCGCACAGCAACGGCGAGCTGCAGGACA
GCGGTCCACTGGCGCAGCAGCTGGCTGGCAAGGGTCACGAAGCGGTGGAGAGCCTGCAGGCTAAGAAACT
GAGCCGCACCCAGGCCAGCAGCAGCCCAGCCGCGCTGAAGCCACCAGCTGGTCGTGAAACCGCGGTGAAC
GGCCAGGGCGAGCTGATTCCGCTGAAAAACATCGAGGGTGAACTGAGCAGCGCGATTCACATGACCAAGG
ATGCTACCAAAGAAGCCCTGCACGCGACCATGGACCTGACCAAGGAGGCCGTGAGCCTGACCAAAGATGC
GTTCAGCCTGGGCCGTGACCGCATGACCAGCACCATGCACAAGATGCTGAGCCTGCCGCCGGCTAAGGAA
CCGATGGCCAAAACCGATGAGGGTGTGGCTGCTCCGGTGAGCGGTGGTGCTGCTCGTCTGCGCTTCTTTA
GCATGAAACGCACCGTGAGCCAGCAGAGCTTTGATGGCGTGAGCCTGGACAGCAGCGGTCCGGAAGATCG
TATCAGCGTGGACAGCGATGGCAGCGACAGCTTCGTGATGCTGCTGGAGAGCGAAAGCGGTCCAGAGAGC
GTGCCACCAGGTAGCCTGAGCAACGTGAGCGACAACGCTGGTGTGCAGGGTAGCCCGCTGGTGAACAACT
ACGGTCAGGGTAGCCCGGCTGCTAACAGCAGCGTGAGCCCAAGCGGTGAAGATCTGATTTTTCACCCGGT
GAGCGTGCTGGTGCTGAAGGTGAACGAGGTGAGCTTCGGCATCGAAGTGCGTGGCGAGGACCTGACCGTG
GCTCTGCAGGCCGAGGAACTGACCCTGCAGCAGCTGGGCACCGTGGGTCTGTGGCAGTTTCTGCACGGCC
AGTGCCCGGGTACCTGCTTCCAGGAAAGCAGCACCCTGAAAACCGGTCACATCCGTCCAGCTGTGGGTCT
GCGTTTTGAAGTGGGTCCAGGTGCTGCTGTGCACAGCCCACTGGCTAGCCAGAACGGCTTCCTGCACCTG
CTGCTGCACGGTTGCGATCTGGAGCTGCTGACCAGCGTGCTGAGCGGCCTGGGTCCGTTTCTGGAAGACG
AGGAAATTCCGGTGGTGGTGCCGATGCAGATTGAGCTGCTGAACAGCAGCATCACCCTGAAGGACGATAT
TCCACCAATCTATCCGACCAGCCCAGGTCCAATTCCAATCACCCTGGCCATGGAGCACGTGGTGCTGAAA
CGCAGCGACGATGGCGTGTTCCACATCGGTGCTGCTGCTCAGGACAAGCCAAGCGCGGAAGTGCTGAAGA
GCGAGAAACGTCAGCCGCCGAAAGAACAGGTGTTTCTGGTGCCGACCGGTGAAGTGTTCGAGCAGCAGGT
GAAGGAGCTGCCGATTCTGCAGAAGGAACTGATCGAAACCAAACAGGCTCTGGCCAACGCGAACCAGGAC
AAGGAAAAACTGCTGCAAGAGATTCGTAAGTATAACCCATTCTTTGAACTGGGTGGATCTGGAGGTCGAA
TTCTGCAGTCGACGGTACCGCGGGCCCGGGATCCACCGGTCATGGTGAGCAAGGGCGAGGAGGATAACAT
GGCCATCATCAAGGAGTTCATGCGCTTCAAGGTGCACATGGAGGGCTCCGTGAACGGCCACGAGTTCGAG
ATCGAGGGCGAGGGCGAGGGCCGCCCCTACGAGGGCACCCAGACCGCCAAGCTGAAGGTGACCAAGGGTG
GCCCCCTGCCCTTCGCCTGGGACATCCTGTCCCCTCAGTTCATGTACGGCTCCAAGGCCTACGTGAAGCA
CCCCGCCGACATCCCCGACTACTTGAAGCTGTCCTTCCCCGAGGGCTTCAAGTGGGAGCGCGTGATGAAC
TTCGAGGACGGCGGCGTGGTGACCGTGACCCAGGACTCCTCCCTGCAGGACGGCGAGTTCATCTACAAGG
TGAAGCTGCGCGGCACCAACTTCCCCTCCGACGGCCCCGTAATGCAGAAGAAGACCATGGGCTGGGAGGC
CTCCTCCGAGCGGATGTACCCCGAGGACGGCGCCCTGAAGGGCGAGATCAAGCAGAGGCTGAAGCTGAAG
GACGGCGGCCACTACGACGCTGAGGTCAAGACCACCTACAAGGCCAAGAAGCCCGTGCAGCTGCCCGGCG
CCTACAACGTCAACATCAAGTTGGACATCACCTCCCACAACGAGGACTACACCATCGTGGAACAGTACGA
ACGCGCCGAGGGCCGCCACTCCACCGGCGGCATGGACGAGCTGTACAAGTAAGCGGCCGCGACTCTAGAT
CATAATCAGCCATACCACATTTGTAGAGGTTTTACTTGCTTTAAAAAACCTCCCACACCTCCCCCTGAAC
CTGAAACATAAAATGAATGCAATTGTTGTTGTTAACTTGTTTATTGCAGCTTATAATGGTTACAAATAAA
GCAATAGCATCACAAATTTCACAAATAAAGCATTTTTTTCACTGCATTCTAGTTGTGGTTTGTCCAAACT
CATCAATGTATCTTAAGGCGTAAATTGTAAGCGTTAATATTTTGTTAAAATTCGCGTTAAATTTTTGTTA
AATCAGCTCATTTTTTAACCAATAGGCCGAAATCGGCAAAATCCCTTATAAATCAAAAGAATAGACCGAG
ATAGGGT
[37 nt withheld, positions 6098-6134]
AAAGAACGTGGACTCCAACGTCAAAGG
[49 nt withheld, positions 6162-6210]
T
[91 nt withheld, positions 6212-6302]
G
[124 nt withheld, positions 6304-6427]
CAGGTGGCACTTTTCGGGGAAATGTGCGCGGAACCCCTATTTGTTTATTTTTCTAAATACATTCAAATAT
GTATCCGCTCATGAGACAATAACCCTGATAAATGCTTCAATAATATTGAAAAAGGAAGAGTCCTGAGGCG
GAAAGAACCAGCTGTGGAATGTGTGTCAGTTAGGGTGTGGAAAGTCCCCAGGCTCCCCAGCAGGCAGAAG
TATGCAAAGCATGCATCTCAATTAGTCAGCAACCAGGTGTGGAAAGTCCCCAGGCTCCCCAGCAGGCAGA
AGTATGCAAAGCATGCATCTCAATTAGTCAGCAACCATAGTCCCGCCCCTAACTCCGCCCATCCCGCCCC
TAACTCCGCCCAGTTCCGCCCATTCTCCGCCCCATGGCTGACTAATTTTTTTTATTTATGCAGAGGCCGA
GGCCGCCTCGGCCTCTGAGCTATTCCAGAAGTAGTGAGGAGGCTTTTTTGGAGGCCTAGGCTTTTGCAAA
GATCGATCAAGAGACAGGATGAGGATCGTTTCGCATGATTGAACAAGATGGATTGCACGCAGGTTCTCCG
GCCGCTTGGGTGGAGAGGCTATTCGGCTATGACTGGGCACAACAGACAATCGGCTGCTCTGATGCCGCCG
TGTTCCGGCTGTCAGCGCAGGGGCGCCCGGTTCTTTTTGTCAAGACCGACCTGTCCGGTGCCCTGAATGA
ACTGCAAGACGAGGCAGCGCGGCTATCGTGGCTGGCCACGACGGGCGTTCCTTGCGCAGCTGTGCTCGAC
GTTGTCACTGAAGCGGGAAGGGACTGGCTGCTATTGGGCGAAGTGCCGGGGCAGGATCTCCTGTCATCTC
ACCTTGCTCCTGCCGAGAAAGTATCCATCATGGCTGATGCAATGCGGCGGCTGCATACGCTTGATCCGGC
TACCTGCCCATTCGACCACCAAGCGAAACATCGCATCGAGCGAGCACGTACTCGGATGGAAGCCGGTCTT
GTCGATCAGGATGATCTGGACGAAGAGCATCAGGGGCTCGCGCCAGCCGAACTGTTCGCCAGGCTCAAGG
CGAGCATGCCCGACGGCGAGGATCTCGTCGTGACCCATGGCGATGCCTGCTTGCCGAATATCATGGTGGA
AAATGGCCGCTTTTCTGGATTCATCGACTGTGGCCGGCTGGGTGTGGCGGACCGCTATCAGGACATAGCG
TTGGCTACCCGTGATATTGCTGAAGAGCTTGGCGGCGAATGGGCTGACCGCTTCCTCGTGCTTTACGGTA
TCGCCGCTCCCGATTCGCAGCGCATCGCCTTCTATCGCCTTCTTGACGAGTTCTTCTGAGCGGGACTCTG
GGGTTCGAAATGACCGACCAAGCGACGCCCAACCTGCCATCACGAGATTTCGATTCCACCGCCGCCTTCT
ATGAAAGGTTGGGCTTCGGAATCGTTTTCCGGGACGCCGGCTGGATGATCCTCCAGCGCGGGGATCTCAT
GCTGGAGTTCTTCGCCCACCCTAGGGGGAGGCTAACTGAAACACGGAAGGAGACAATACCGGAAGGAACC
CGCGCTATGACGGCAATAAAAAGACAGAATAAAACGCACGGTGTTGGGTCGTTTGTTCATAAACGCGGGG
TTCGGTCCCAGGGCTGGCACTCTGTCGATACCCCACCGAGACCCCATTGGGGCCAATACGCCCGCGTTTC
TTCCTTTTCCCCACCCCACCCCCCAAGTTCGGGTGAAGGCCCAGGGCTCGCAGCCAACGTCGGGGCGGCA
GGCCCTGCCATAGCCTCAGGTTACTCATATATACTTTAGATTGATTTAAAACTTCATTTTTAATTTAAAA
GGATCTAGGTGAAGATCCTTTTTGATAATCTCATGACCAAAATCCCTTAACGTGAGTTTTCGTTCCACTG
AGCGTCAGACCCCGTAGAAAAGATCAAAGGATCTTCTTGAGATCCTTTTTTTCTGCGCGTAATCTGCTGC
TTGCAAACAAAAAAACCACCGCTACCAGCGGTGGTTTGTTTGCCGGATCAAGAGCTACCAACTCTTTTTC
CGAAGGTAACTGGCTTCAGCAGAGCGCAGATACCAAATACTGTTCTTCTAGTGTAGCCGTAGTTAGGCCA
CCACTTCAAGAACTCTGTAGCACCGCCTACATACCTCGCTCTGCTAATCCTGTTACCAGTGGCTGCTGCC
AGTGGCGATAAGTCGTGTCTTACCGGGTTGGACTCAAGACGATAGTTACCGGATAAGGCGCAGCGGTCGG
GCTGAACGGGGGGTTCGTGCACACAGCCCAGCTTGGAGCGAACGACCTACACCGAACTGAGATACCTACA
GCGTGAGCTATGAGAAAGCGCCACGCTTCCCGAAGGGAGAAAGGCGGACAGGTATCCGGTAAGCGGCAGG
GTCGGAACAGGAGAGCGCACGAGGGAGCTTCCAGGGGGAAACGCCTGGTATCTTTATAGTCCTGTCGGGT
TTCGCCACCTCTGACTTGAGCGTCGATTTTTGTGATGCTCGTCAGGGGGGCGGAGCCTATGGAAAAACGC
CAGCAACGCGGCCTTTTTACGGTTCCTGGCCTTTTGCTGGCCTTTTGCTCACATGTTCTTTCCTGCGTTA
TCCCCTGATTCTGTGGATAACCGTATTACCGCCATGCAT
Features (pLannotate 1.2.2; 16 found; start..end, strand, type, name):
     61..364     +  enhancer       CMV enhancer: human cytomegalovirus immediate early enhancer
    365..568     +  promoter       CMV promoter: human cytomegalovirus (CMV) immediate early promoter
    591..618     +  misc_feature   MCS (fragment): multiple cloning site
    632..4951    +  CDS            UHRF1BP1: URFB1_HUMAN - Also known as C6orf107. Experimental evidence at protein level: Swiss-Prot protein existence level 1. May act as a negative regulator of cell growth. From Homo sapiens (Human).
   4966..5004    +  misc_feature   MCS (fragment): multiple cloning site
   5012..5719    +  CDS            mCherry: mCherry is a basic (constitutively fluorescent) red fluorescent protein published in 2004, derived from Discosoma sp.. It is reported to be a very rapidly-maturing monomer with low acid sensitivity.
   5738..5821    +  CDS            large T antigen (fragment): large T antigen from SV40 (simian virus 40)
   5844..5965    +  polyA_signal   SV40 poly(A) signal: SV40 polyadenylation signal
   5999..6427    -  rep_origin     f1 ori (sequence partly withheld): f1 bacteriophage origin of replication; arrow indicates direction of (+) strand synthesis
   6454..6558    +  promoter       AmpR promoter: bla
   6560..6917    +  promoter       SV40 promoter: SV40 enhancer and early promoter
   6952..7746    +  CDS            NeoR/KanR: aminoglycoside phosphotransferase from Tn5; aph(3')-II (or nptII); confers resistance to neomycin, kanamycin, and G418 (Geneticin®)
   7767..7919    +  CDS            ble (fragment): BLE_KLEPN - Experimental evidence at protein level: Swiss-Prot protein existence level 1. Binding protein with a strong affinity to the bleomycin family of antibiotics. Binds to CL990; an antimitotic-antibiotic compound. From Klebsiella pneumoniae.
   7978..8025    +  polyA_signal   HSV TK poly(A) signal: herpes simplex virus thymidine kinase polyadenylation signal (Cole and Stacy, 1985)
   8116..8132    -  polyA_signal   bGH poly(A) signal (fragment): bovine growth hormone polyadenylation signal
   8354..8942    +  rep_origin     ori: high-copy-number ColE1/pMB1/pBR322/pUC origin of replication
