[The description below was written by a language model from this plasmid's Addgene catalogue record and pLannotate feature annotations shown in this document.]
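Description:
pmCh-N1 BLTP3A is a mammalian expression plasmid of about 9.1 kb, built on the pmCh-N1 backbone, an N1-style vector in which the gene of interest is placed upstream of mCherry. It is maintained in E. coli through a high-copy ColE1/pUC-type origin and selected with kanamycin. The resistance cassette has the dual arrangement typical of this vector family: a bacterial bla promoter and an SV40 enhancer/early promoter sit in tandem ahead of the Tn5 NeoR/KanR gene, which ends in an HSV TK polyadenylation signal. The same gene therefore gives kanamycin resistance in bacteria and can support G418 selection in mammalian cells. An f1 origin is also present. The short annotated fragments of ble, SV40 large T antigen and bGH poly(A) appear to be backbone remnants or partial matches rather than functional units.

The payload is a codon-optimized human BLTP3A (also known as UHRF1BP1) coding sequence, inserted by Gibson assembly between residual multiple-cloning-site segments. It is driven by the human cytomegalovirus immediate early enhancer and promoter. The roughly 4.3 kb open reading frame is followed, after a short MCS-derived linker region, by mCherry, so the red fluorescent protein is fused to the C-terminus of BLTP3A. An SV40 polyadenylation signal terminates the transcript.

The stated purpose is exogenous expression of BLTP3A as a red fluorescent fusion in mammalian cells. Such a construct is suited to imaging the protein's subcellular localization, and the associated publication title links BLTP3A to membranes of the late endocytic pathway.
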