Addgene plasmid #241246: pmCh-N1 BLTP3A
Purpose: For exogenous expression of codon optimized BLTP3A (UHRF1BP1) as a C-terminal fusion to RFP in mammalian cells
Depositing lab: Pietro De Camilli. Depositing organization: Yale University. Publication: BLTP3A is associated with membranes of the late endocytic pathway and is an effector of CASM. Hanna MG, Rodriguez Cruz HO, Fujise K, Wu Y, Xu CS, Pang S, Li Z, Monetti M, De Camilli P. EMBO J (2025) 44: 6168 - 6195 10.1038/s44318-025-00543-9 PubMed 39386594.
Backbone
  Vector backbone: pmCh-N1
  Vector type: Mammalian Expression
Growth in bacteria
  Bacterial resistance: Kanamycin, 50 μg/mL
  Growth temperature: 37°C
  Growth strain: DH5alpha
  Copy number: High Copy
Gene/Insert
  Gene/Insert name: BLTP3A (UHRF1BP1)
  Species: H. sapiens (human)
  Entrez Gene: BLTP3A (a.k.a. C6orf107, ICBP90, SHIP164B, UHRF1BP1, dJ349A12.1)
  Tag / fusion protein: mCherry (C terminal on insert)
  Cloning method: Gibson Cloning
Terms and licenses: Academic/Nonprofit Terms; Industry Terms: Not Available to Industry
How to cite: pmCh-N1 BLTP3A was a gift from Pietro De Camilli (Addgene plasmid # 241246 ; http://n2t.net/addgene:241246 ; RRID:Addgene_241246)
